Addgene plasmid #78815: pcDNA3-FLAG-RIPK3
Purpose: To overexpress RIPK3 in Mammalian Cells
Depositing lab: Jaewhan Song. Depositing organization: Yonsei University. Publication: CHIP controls necroptosis through ubiquitylation- and lysosome-dependent degradation of RIPK3. Seo J, Lee EW, Sung H, Seong D, Dondelinger Y, Shin J, Jeong M, Lee HK, Kim JH, Han SY, Lee C, Seong JK, Vandenabeele P, Song J. Nat Cell Biol. 2016 Mar;18(3):291-302. doi: 10.1038/ncb3314. Epub 2016 Feb 22. PubMed 26900751.
Backbone
  Vector backbone: pcDNA3-FLAG
  Vector type: Mammalian Expression
Growth in bacteria
  Bacterial resistance: Ampicillin, 100 μg/mL
  Growth temperature: 37°C
  Growth strain: DH5alpha
  Copy number: High Copy
Gene/Insert
  Gene/Insert name: RIPK3
  Species: H. sapiens (human)
  Entrez Gene: RIPK3 (a.k.a. RIP3)
  Promoter: CMV
  Tag / fusion protein: FLAG (N terminal on backbone)
  Cloning method: Restriction Enzyme; 5′ cloning site unknown (unknown if destroyed); 3′ cloning site unknown (unknown if destroyed)
  Sequencing primers: 5′ CMV-F; 3′ BGHrev
Terms and licenses: Academic/Nonprofit Terms; Industry Terms: Not Available to Industry
How to cite: pcDNA3-FLAG-RIPK3 was a gift from Jaewhan Song (Addgene plasmid # 78815 ; http://n2t.net/addgene:78815 ; RRID:Addgene_78815)
