[The description below was written by a language model from this plasmid's Addgene catalogue record and pLannotate feature annotations shown in this document.]
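Description:
pcDNA3-FLAG-RIPK3 is a mammalian expression plasmid of about 7 kb, built on a FLAG-modified pcDNA3 backbone and designed to overexpress human RIPK3 (also known as RIP3), the receptor-interacting kinase central to necroptosis. It is propagated in E. coli as a high-copy plasmid through a ColE1/pUC-type origin and is selected with ampicillin via the β-lactamase gene and its own promoter. An f1 origin is also present, which in principle allows production of single-stranded DNA.

The expression cassette is driven by the human cytomegalovirus immediate-early enhancer and promoter. These are followed by a short FLAG epitope sequence supplied by the backbone, annotated as a fragment matching part of a 3xFLAG tag and consistent with a single FLAG. This places the tag at the N terminus of the RIPK3 coding sequence. Transcripts are terminated by the bovine growth hormone polyadenylation signal. T7 and SP6 phage promoters flank the insert, as is usual for pcDNA3, and could support in vitro transcription or serve as sequencing sites. The restriction sites used for cloning are not recorded.

A second cassette places the neomycin phosphotransferase gene between the SV40 early promoter and the SV40 poly(A) signal, allowing G418 selection of stably transfected mammalian cells. The SV40 promoter region typically also carries the SV40 origin. Small annotated fragments (HIV-1 LTR, ble, lacI, bom and lac promoter/operator elements) appear to be backbone remnants or short sequence matches rather than functional parts.

The stated purpose is RIPK3 overexpression in mammalian cells. The FLAG tag allows detection and immunoprecipitation, and the associated study concerns ubiquitylation- and lysosome-dependent degradation of RIPK3 in necroptosis.
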