Features (pLannotate 1.2.2; 22 found; start..end, strand, type, name):
     36..80      -  misc_feature   bom (fragment): basis of mobility region from pBR322
    235..614     +  enhancer       CMV enhancer: human cytomegalovirus immediate early enhancer
    615..818     +  promoter       CMV promoter: human cytomegalovirus (CMV) immediate early promoter
    814..847     +  LTR            5' LTR (truncated) (fragment): truncated 5' long terminal repeat (LTR) from HIV-1
    863..881     +  promoter       T7 promoter: promoter for bacteriophage T7 RNA polymerase
    907..931     +  CDS            3xFLAG (fragment): three tandem FLAG® epitope tags
    985..2538    +  CDS            RIPK3: RIPK3_HUMAN - Also known as RIP3 From Homo sapiens (Human).
   2551..2569    -  promoter       SP6 promoter: promoter for bacteriophage SP6 RNA polymerase
   2595..2819    +  polyA_signal   bGH poly(A) signal: bovine growth hormone polyadenylation signal
   2823..2844    +  promoter       SV40 promoter (fragment): SV40 enhancer and early promoter
   2865..3293    +  rep_origin     f1 ori (sequence partly withheld): f1 bacteriophage origin of replication; arrow indicates direction of (+) strand synthesis
   3307..3637    +  promoter       SV40 promoter: SV40 enhancer and early promoter
   3704..4495    +  CDS            neo: KKA2_KLEPN - Also known as kan, nptII. Experimental evidence at protein level: Swiss-Prot protein existence level 1. Resistance to kanamycin, neomycin, paromomycin, ribostamycin, butirosin and gentamicin B. From Klebsiella pneumoniae.
   4519..4677    +  CDS            ble (fragment): BLE_KLEPN - Experimental evidence at protein level: Swiss-Prot protein existence level 1. Binding protein with a strong affinity to the bleomycin family of antibiotics. Binds to CL990; an antimitotic-antibiotic compound. From Klebsiella pneumoniae.
   4672..4793    +  polyA_signal   SV40 poly(A) signal: SV40 polyadenylation signal
   4866..4882    -  protein_bind   lac operator: The lac repressor binds to the lac operator to inhibit transcription in E. coli. This inhibition can be relieved by adding lactose or isopropyl-β-D-thiogalactopyranoside (IPTG). lac repressor encoded by lacI
   4890..4920    -  promoter       lac promoter: promoter for the E. coli lac operon
   4935..4956    -  protein_bind   CAP binding site: CAP binding activates transcription in the presence of cAMP. E. coli catabolite activator protein
   4969..5061    -  CDS            lacI (fragment): lac repressor; lacI; The lac repressor binds to the lac operator to inhibit transcription in E. coli. This inhibition can be relieved by adding lactose or isopropyl-β-D-thiogalactopyranoside (IPTG).
   5244..5832    -  rep_origin     ori: high-copy-number ColE1/pMB1/pBR322/pUC origin of replication
   6003..6863    -  CDS            AmpR: β-lactamase; bla; confers resistance to ampicillin, carbenicillin, and related antibiotics
   6864..6968    -  promoter       AmpR promoter: bla
>Addgene plasmid #78815 | pcDNA3-FLAG-RIPK3 | addgene full sequence | sequence record 149269 | Addgene assembled sequence
GACGGATCGGGAGATCTCCCGATCCCCTATGGTCGACTCTCAGTACAATCTGCTCTGATGCCGCATAGTT
AAGCCAGTATCTGCTCCCTGCTTGTGTGTTGGAGGTCGCTGAGTAGTGCGCGAGCAAAATTTAAGCTACA
ACAAGGCAAGGCTTGACCGACAATTGCATGAAGAATCTGCTTAGGGTTAGGCGTTTTGCGCTGCTTCGCG
ATGTACGGGCCAGATATACGCGTTGACATTGATTATTGACTAGTTATTAATAGTAATCAATTACGGGGTC
ATTAGTTCATAGCCCATATATGGAGTTCCGCGTTACATAACTTACGGTAAATGGCCCGCCTGGCTGACCG
CCCAACGACCCCCGCCCATTGACGTCAATAATGACGTATGTTCCCATAGTAACGCCAATAGGGACTTTCC
ATTGACGTCAATGGGTGGACTATTTACGGTAAACTGCCCACTTGGCAGTACATCAAGTGTATCATATGCC
AAGTACGCCCCCTATTGACGTCAATGACGGTAAATGGCCCGCCTGGCATTATGCCCAGTACATGACCTTA
TGGGACTTTCCTACTTGGCAGTACATCTACGTATTAGTCATCGCTATTACCATGGTGATGCGGTTTTGGC
AGTACATCAATGGGCGTGGATAGCGGTTTGACTCACGGGGATTTCCAAGTCTCCACCCCATTGACGTCAA
TGGGAGTTTGTTTTGGCACCAAAATCAACGGGACTTTCCAAAATGTCGTAACAACTCCGCCCCATTGACG
CAAATGGGCGGTAGGCGTGTACGGTGGGAGGTCTATATAAGCAGAGCTCTCTGGCTAACTAGAGAACCCA
CTGCTTACTGGCTTATCGAAATTAATACGACTCACTATAGGGAGACCCAAGCTTGCCGCCACCATGGATT
ACAAGGATGACGACGATAAGAGCGCGGGCGGATCCGAATTCTGCAGATATCCATCACACTGGCGGCCGCT
CGAGATGTCGTGCGTCAAGTTATGGCCCAGCGGTGCCCCCGCCCCCTTGGTGTCCATCGAGGAACTGGAG
AACCAGGAGCTCGTCGGCAAAGGCGGGTTCGGCACAGTGTTCCGGGCGCAACATAGGAAGTGGGGCTACG
ATGTGGCGGTCAAGATCGTAAACTCGAAGGCGATATCCAGGGAGGTCAAGGCCATGGCAAGTCTGGATAA
CGAATTCGTGCTGCGCCTAGAAGGGGTTATCGAGAAGGTGAACTGGGACCAAGATCCCAAGCCGGCTCTG
GTGACTAAATTCATGGAGAACGGCTCCTTGTCGGGGCTGCTGCAGTCCCAGTGCCCTCGGCCCTGGCCGC
TCCTTTGCCGCCTGCTGAAAGAAGTGGTGCTTGGGATGTTTTACCTGCACGACCAGAACCCGGTGCTCCT
GCACCGGGACCTCAAGCCATCCAACGTCCTGCTGGACCCAGAGCTGCACGTCAAGCTGGCAGATTTTGGC
CTGTCCACATTTCAGGGAGGCTCACAGTCAGGGACAGGGTCCGGGGAGCCAGGGGGCACCCTGGGCTACT
TGGCCCCAGAACTGTTTGTTAACGTAAACCGGAAGGCCTCCACAGCCAGTGACGTCTACAGCTTCGGGAT
CCTAATGTGGGCAGTGCTTGCTGGAAGAGAAGTTGAGTTGCCAACCGAACCATCACTCGTGTACGAAGCA
GTGTGCAACAGGCAGAACCGGCCTTCATTGGCTGAGCTGCCCCAAGCCGGGCCTGAGACTCCCGGCTTAG
AAGGACTGAAGGAGCTAATGCAGCTCTGCTGGAGCAGTGAGCCCAAGGACAGACCCTCCTTCCAGGAATG
CCTACCAAAAACTGATGAAGTCTTCCAGATGGTGGAGAACAATATGAATGCTGCTGTCTCCACGGTAAAG
GATTTCCTGTCTCAGCTCAGGAGCAGCAATAGGAGATTTTCTATCCCAGAGTCAGGCCAAGGAGGGACAG
AAATGGATGGCTTTAGGAGAACCATAGAAAACCAGCACTCTCGTAATGATGTCATGGTTTCTGAGTGGCT
AAACAAACTGAATCTAGAGGAGCCTCCCAGCTCTGTTCCTAAAAAATGCCCGAGCCTTACCAAGAGGAGC
AGGGCACAAGAGGAGCAGGTTCCACAAGCCTGGACAGCAGGCACATCTTCAGATTCGATGGCCCAACCTC
CCCAGACTCCAGAGACCTCAACTTTCAGAAACCAGATGCCCAGCCCTACCTCAACTGGAACACCAAGTCC
TGGACCCCGAGGGAATCAGGGGGCTGAGAGACAAGGCATGAACTGGTCCTGCAGGACCCCGGAGCCAAAT
CCAGTAACAGGGCGACCGCTCGTTAACATATACAACTGCTCTGGGGTGCAAGTTGGAGACAACAACTACT
TGACTATGCAACAGACAACTGCCTTGCCCACATGGGGCTTGGCACCTTCGGGCAAGGGGAGGGGCTTGCA
GCACCCCCCACCAGTAGGTTCGCAAGAAGGCCCTAAAGATCCTGAAGCCTGGAGCAGGCCACAGGGTTGG
TATAATCATAGCGGGAAATAAGGGCCCTATTCTATAGTGTCACCTAAATGCTAGAGCTCGCTGATCAGCC
TCGACTGTGCCTTCTAGTTGCCAGCCATCTGTTGTTTGCCCCTCCCCCGTGCCTTCCTTGACCCTGGAAG
GTGCCACTCCCACTGTCCTTTCCTAATAAAATGAGGAAATTGCATCGCATTGTCTGAGTAGGTGTCATTC
TATTCTGGGGGGTGGGGTGGGGCAGGACAGCAAGGGGGAGGATTGGGAAGACAATAGCAGGCATGCTGGG
GATGCGGTGGGCTCTATGGCTTCTGAGGCGGAAAGAACCAGCTGGGGCTCTAGGGGGTATCCCC
[124 nt withheld, positions 2865-2988]
C
[32 nt withheld, positions 2990-3021]
CA
[57 nt withheld, positions 3024-3080]
A
[49 nt withheld, positions 3082-3130]
CCTTTGACGTTGGAGTCCACGTTCTTT
[37 nt withheld, positions 3158-3194]
ACCCTATCTCGGTCTATTCTTTTGATTTATAAGGGATTTTGGGGATTTCGGCCTATTGGTTAAAAAATGA
GCTGATTTAACAAAAATTTAACGCGAATTAATTCTGTGGAATGTGTGTCAGTTAGGGTGTGGAAAGTCCC
CAGGCTCCCCAGGCAGGCAGAAGTATGCAAAGCATGCATCTCAATTAGTCAGCAACCAGGTGTGGAAAGT
CCCCAGGCTCCCCAGCAGGCAGAAGTATGCAAAGCATGCATCTCAATTAGTCAGCAACCATAGTCCCGCC
CCTAACTCCGCCCATCCCGCCCCTAACTCCGCCCAGTTCCGCCCATTCTCCGCCCCATGGCTGACTAATT
TTTTTTATTTATGCAGAGGCCGAGGCCGCCTCTGCCTCTGAGCTATTCCAGAAGTAGTGAGGAGGCTTTT
TTGGAGGCCTAGGCTTTTGCAAAAAGCTCCCGGGAGCTTGTATATCCATTTTCGGATCTGATCAAGAGAC
AGGATGAGGATCGTTTCGCATGATTGAACAAGATGGATTGCACGCAGGTTCTCCGGCCGCTTGGGTGGAG
AGGCTATTCGGCTATGACTGGGCACAACAGACAATCGGCTGCTCTGATGCCGCCGTGTTCCGGCTGTCAG
CGCAGGGGCGCCCGGTTCTTTTTGTCAAGACCGACCTGTCCGGTGCCCTGAATGAACTGCAGGACGAGGC
AGCGCGGCTATCGTGGCTGGCCACGACGGGCGTTCCTTGCGCAGCTGTGCTCGACGTTGTCACTGAAGCG
GGAAGGGACTGGCTGCTATTGGGCGAAGTGCCGGGGCAGGATCTCCTGTCATCTCACCTTGCTCCTGCCG
AGAAAGTATCCATCATGGCTGATGCAATGCGGCGGCTGCATACGCTTGATCCGGCTACCTGCCCATTCGA
CCACCAAGCGAAACATCGCATCGAGCGAGCACGTACTCGGATGGAAGCCGGTCTTGTCGATCAGGATGAT
CTGGACGAAGAGCATCAGGGGCTCGCGCCAGCCGAACTGTTCGCCAGGCTCAAGGCGCGCATGCCCGACG
GCGAGGATCTCGTCGTGACCCATGGCGATGCCTGCTTGCCGAATATCATGGTGGAAAATGGCCGCTTTTC
TGGATTCATCGACTGTGGCCGGCTGGGTGTGGCGGACCGCTATCAGGACATAGCGTTGGCTACCCGTGAT
ATTGCTGAAGAGCTTGGCGGCGAATGGGCTGACCGCTTCCTCGTGCTTTACGGTATCGCCGCTCCCGATT
CGCAGCGCATCGCCTTCTATCGCCTTCTTGACGAGTTCTTCTGAGCGGGACTCTGGGGTTCGAAATGACC
GACCAAGCGACGCCCAACCTGCCATCACGAGATTTCGATTCCACCGCCGCCTTCTATGAAAGGTTGGGCT
TCGGAATCGTTTTCCGGGACGCCGGCTGGATGATCCTCCAGCGCGGGGATCTCATGCTGGAGTTCTTCGC
CCACCCCAACTTGTTTATTGCAGCTTATAATGGTTACAAATAAAGCAATAGCATCACAAATTTCACAAAT
AAAGCATTTTTTTCACTGCATTCTAGTTGTGGTTTGTCCAAACTCATCAATGTATCTTATCATGTCTGTA
TACCGTCGACCTCTAGCTAGAGCTTGGCGTAATCATGGTCATAGCTGTTTCCTGTGTGAAATTGTTATCC
GCTCACAATTCCACACAACATACGAGCCGGAAGCATAAAGTGTAAAGCCTGGGGTGCCTAATGAGTGAGC
TAACTCACATTAATTGCGTTGCGCTCACTGCCCGCTTTCCAGTCGGGAAACCTGTCGTGCCAGCTGCATT
AATGAATCGGCCAACGCGCGGGGAGAGGCGGTTTGCGTATTGGGCGCTCTTCCGCTTCCTCGCTCACTGA
CTCGCTGCGCTCGGTCGTTCGGCTGCGGCGAGCGGTATCAGCTCACTCAAAGGCGGTAATACGGTTATCC
ACAGAATCAGGGGATAACGCAGGAAAGAACATGTGAGCAAAAGGCCAGCAAAAGGCCAGGAACCGTAAAA
AGGCCGCGTTGCTGGCGTTTTTCCATAGGCTCCGCCCCCCTGACGAGCATCACAAAAATCGACGCTCAAG
TCAGAGGTGGCGAAACCCGACAGGACTATAAAGATACCAGGCGTTTCCCCCTGGAAGCTCCCTCGTGCGC
TCTCCTGTTCCGACCCTGCCGCTTACCGGATACCTGTCCGCCTTTCTCCCTTCGGGAAGCGTGGCGCTTT
CTCAATGCTCACGCTGTAGGTATCTCAGTTCGGTGTAGGTCGTTCGCTCCAAGCTGGGCTGTGTGCACGA
ACCCCCCGTTCAGCCCGACCGCTGCGCCTTATCCGGTAACTATCGTCTTGAGTCCAACCCGGTAAGACAC
GACTTATCGCCACTGGCAGCAGCCACTGGTAACAGGATTAGCAGAGCGAGGTATGTAGGCGGTGCTACAG
AGTTCTTGAAGTGGTGGCCTAACTACGGCTACACTAGAAGGACAGTATTTGGTATCTGCGCTCTGCTGAA
GCCAGTTACCTTCGGAAAAAGAGTTGGTAGCTCTTGATCCGGCAAACAAACCACCGCTGGTAGCGGTGGT
TTTTTTGTTTGCAAGCAGCAGATTACGCGCAGAAAAAAAGGATCTCAAGAAGATCCTTTGATCTTTTCTA
CGGGGTCTGACGCTCAGTGGAACGAAAACTCACGTTAAGGGATTTTGGTCATGAGATTATCAAAAAGGAT
CTTCACCTAGATCCTTTTAAATTAAAAATGAAGTTTTAAATCAATCTAAAGTATATATGAGTAAACTTGG
TCTGACAGTTACCAATGCTTAATCAGTGAGGCACCTATCTCAGCGATCTGTCTATTTCGTTCATCCATAG
TTGCCTGACTCCCCGTCGTGTAGATAACTACGATACGGGAGGGCTTACCATCTGGCCCCAGTGCTGCAAT
GATACCGCGAGACCCACGCTCACCGGCTCCAGATTTATCAGCAATAAACCAGCCAGCCGGAAGGGCCGAG
CGCAGAAGTGGTCCTGCAACTTTATCCGCCTCCATCCAGTCTATTAATTGTTGCCGGGAAGCTAGAGTAA
GTAGTTCGCCAGTTAATAGTTTGCGCAACGTTGTTGCCATTGCTACAGGCATCGTGGTGTCACGCTCGTC
GTTTGGTATGGCTTCATTCAGCTCCGGTTCCCAACGATCAAGGCGAGTTACATGATCCCCCATGTTGTGC
AAAAAAGCGGTTAGCTCCTTCGGTCCTCCGATCGTTGTCAGAAGTAAGTTGGCCGCAGTGTTATCACTCA
TGGTTATGGCAGCACTGCATAATTCTCTTACTGTCATGCCATCCGTAAGATGCTTTTCTGTGACTGGTGA
GTACTCAACCAAGTCATTCTGAGAATAGTGTATGCGGCGACCGAGTTGCTCTTGCCCGGCGTCAATACGG
GATAATACCGCGCCACATAGCAGAACTTTAAAAGTGCTCATCATTGGAAAACGTTCTTCGGGGCGAAAAC
TCTCAAGGATCTTACCGCTGTTGAGATCCAGTTCGATGTAACCCACTCGTGCACCCAACTGATCTTCAGC
ATCTTTTACTTTCACCAGCGTTTCTGGGTGAGCAAAAACAGGAAGGCAAAATGCCGCAAAAAAGGGAATA
AGGGCGACACGGAAATGTTGAATACTCATACTCTTCCTTTTTCAATATTATTGAAGCATTTATCAGGGTT
ATTGTCTCATGAGCGGATACATATTTGAATGTATTTAGAAAAATAAACAAATAGGGGTTCCGCGCACATT
TCCCCGAAAAGTGCCACCTGACGTC
