>Addgene plasmid #78815 | pcDNA3-FLAG-RIPK3 | addgene partial sequence | sequence record 149267 | CMV-F 5'-CGCAAATGGGCGGTAGGCGTG-3'
ACTAGAGAACCCACTGCTTACTGGCTTATCGAAATTAATACGACTCACTATAGGGAGACCCAAGCTTGCC
GCCACCATGGATTACAAGGATGACGACGATAAGAGCGCGGGCGGATCCGAATTCTGCAGATATCCATCAC
ACTGGCGGCCGCTCGAGATGTCGTGCGTCAAGTTATGGCCCAGCGGTGCCCCCGCCCCCTTGGTGTCCAT
CGAGGAACTGGAGAACCAGGAGCTCGTCGGCAAAGGCGGGTTCGGCACAGTGTTCCGGGCGCAACATAGG
AAGTGGGGCTACGATGTGGCGGTCAAGATCGTAAACTCGAAGGCGATATCCAGGGAGGTCAAGGCCATGG
CAAGTCTGGATAACGAATTCGTGCTGCGCCTAGAAGGGGTTATCGAGAAGGTGAACTGGGACCAAGATCC
CAAGCCGGCTCTGGTGACTAAATTCATGGAGAACGGCTCCTTGTCGGGGCTGCTGCAGTCCCAGTGCCCT
CGGCCCTGGCCGCTCCTTTGCCGCCTGCTGAAAGAAGTGGTGCTTGGGATGTTTTACCTGCACGACCAGA
ACCCGGTGCTCCTGCACCGGGACCTCAAGCCATCCAACGTCCTGCTGGACCCAGAGCTGCACGTCAAGCT
GGCAGATTTTGGCCTGTCCACATTTCAGGGAGGCTCACAGTCAGGGACAGGGTCCGGGGAGCCAGGGGGC
ACCCTGGGCTACTTGGCCCCAGAACTGTTTGTTAACGTAAACCGGAAGGCCTCCACAGCCAGTGACGTCT
ACAGCTTCGGGATCCTAATGTGGGCAGTGCTTGCTGGAAGAGAAGTTGAGTTGCCAACCGAACCATCACT
CGTGTACGAAGCAGTGTGCAACAGGCAGAACCGGCCTTCATTGGCTGAGCTGCCCCAAGCCGGGCCTGAG
ACTCCCGGCTTA
