>Addgene plasmid #78815 | pcDNA3-FLAG-RIPK3 | addgene partial sequence | sequence record 149268 | BGH-rev 5'-TAGAAGGCACAGTCGAGG-3'
CTATAGAATAGGGCCCTTATTTCCCGCTATGATTATACCAACCCTGTGGCCTGCTCCAGGCTTCAGGATC
TTTAGGGCCTTCTTGCGAACCTACTGGTGGGGGGTGCTGCAAGCCCCTCCCCTTGCCCGAAGGTGCCAAG
CCCCATGTGGGCAAGGCAGTTGTCTGTTGCATAGTCAAGTAGTTGTTGTCTCCAACTTGCACCCCAGAGC
AGTTGTATATGTTAACGAGCGGTCGCCCTGTTACTGGATTTGGCTCCGGGGTCCTGCAGGACCAGTTCAT
GCCTTGTCTCTCAGCCCCCTGATTCCCTCGGGGTCCAGGACTTGGTGTTCCAGTTGAGGTAGGGCTGGGC
ATCTGGTTTCTGAAAGTTGAGGTCTCTGGAGTCTGGGGAGGTTGGGCCATCGAATCTGAAGATGTGCCTG
CTGTCCAGGCTTGTGGAACCTGCTCCTCTTGTGCCCTGCTCCTCTTGGTAAGGCTCGGGCATTTTTTAGG
AACAGAGCTGGGAGGCTCCTCTAGATTCAGTTTGTTTAGCCACTCAGAAACCATGACATCATTACGAGAG
TGCTGGTTTTCTATGGTTCTCCTAAAGCCATCCATTTCTGTCCCTCCTTGGCCTGACTCTGGGATAGAAA
ATCTCCTATTGCTGCTCCTGAGCTGAGACAGGAAATCCTTTACCGTGGAGACAGCAGCATTCATATTGTT
CTCCACCATCTGGAAGACTTCATCAGTTTTTGGTAGGCATTCCTGGAA
